Addgene plasmid #223779: pGEX4T1_GST-EGFP-ATG13_IDR_191-517aa_(M196-H214 11xA)
Purpose: Expression of recombinant protein for purification
Depositing lab: Sascha Martens. Depositing organization: University of Vienna. Publication: Reconstitution of BNIP3/NIX-mitophagy initiation reveals hierarchical flexibility of the autophagy machinery. Adriaenssens E, Schaar S, Cook ASI, Stuke JFM, Sawa-Makarska J, Nguyen TN, Ren X, Schuschnig M, Romanov J, Khuu G, Uoselis L, Lazarou M, Hummer G, Hurley JH, Martens S. Nat Cell Biol. 2025 Jul 25. doi: 10.1038/s41556-025-01712-y. PubMed 40715440.
Backbone
  Vector backbone: pGEX4T-1
  Vector type: Bacterial Expression
Growth in bacteria
  Bacterial resistance: Ampicillin, 100 μg/mL
  Growth temperature: 37°C
  Growth strain: DH5alpha
  Copy number: Unknown
Gene/Insert
  Gene/Insert name: ATG13 IDR
  Species: H. sapiens (human)
  Mutation: expresses aa 191-517, with M196A S197A R199A G202A T204A P205A I207A M208A I210A D213A H214A disrupts WIPI binding
  Entrez Gene: ATG13 (a.k.a. KIAA0652, PARATARG8)
  Tag / fusion protein: GST-EGFP (N terminal on insert)
  Cloning method: Gibson Cloning
Terms and licenses: Academic/Nonprofit Terms; Industry Terms: Not Available to Industry
Depositor comments: Internal #: SMc2450 . Please visit https://doi.org/10.1101/2024.08.28.609967 for bioRxiv preprint.
How to cite: pGEX4T1_GST-EGFP-ATG13_IDR_191-517aa_(M196-H214 11xA) was a gift from Sascha Martens (Addgene plasmid # 223779 ; http://n2t.net/addgene:223779 ; RRID:Addgene_223779)
