[The description below was written by a language model from this plasmid's Addgene catalogue record and pLannotate feature annotations shown in this document.]
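Description:
pGEX4T1_GST-EGFP-ATG13_IDR_191-517aa_(M196-H214 11xA) is a bacterial expression plasmid of about 6.7 kb built on the pGEX4T-1 backbone and used to produce a recombinant fusion protein in E. coli for purification. It replicates from a ColE1/pMB1-type origin and is selected with ampicillin through the β-lactamase (AmpR) gene. The backbone also carries lacI under its own promoter, along with residual lac promoter/operator and lacZα sequences and short rop and bom fragments typical of pGEX vectors. The short yciV/trpH match spanning the sequence origin is probably a homology hit to backbone sequence rather than a functional element.

Expression is driven by the tac promoter followed by a lac operator. The plasmid-encoded lac repressor therefore keeps transcription off until it is induced with IPTG. The open reading frame begins with Schistosoma japonicum glutathione S-transferase for glutathione affinity capture, followed by a TEV protease recognition site that should allow the GST moiety to be removed. Next comes a green fluorescent protein, listed as EGFP in the catalogue and annotated as mEGFP in the feature table. The final segment is residues 191–517 of human ATG13, its intrinsically disordered region, which was inserted by Gibson cloning.

This ATG13 fragment carries eleven alanine substitutions between M196 and H214 (M196A, S197A, R199A, G202A, T204A, P205A, I207A, M208A, I210A, D213A, H214A), which the depositor states disrupt WIPI binding. The construct therefore provides a fluorescent, binding-deficient mutant protein. Given the associated work on reconstituting BNIP3/NIX mitophagy initiation, it is suited to in vitro interaction or reconstitution assays of the autophagy machinery, presumably for comparison with a wild-type counterpart.
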