Features (pLannotate 1.2.2; 19 found; start..end, strand, type, name):
    181..209     +  promoter       tac promoter: strong E. coli promoter; hybrid between the trp and lac UV5 promoters
    217..233     +  protein_bind   lac operator: The lac repressor binds to the lac operator to inhibit transcription in E. coli. This inhibition can be relieved by adding lactose or isopropyl-β-D-thiogalactopyranoside (IPTG). lac repressor encoded by lacI
    262..913     +  CDS            GST (fragment): glutathione S-transferase from Schistosoma japonicum
    940..959     +  CDS            TEV site (fragment): tobacco etch virus (TEV) protease recognition and cleavage site
    967..1683    +  CDS            mEGFP: mEGFP is a basic (constitutively fluorescent) green fluorescent protein published in 2002, derived from Aequorea victoria. It has moderate acid sensitivity.
   1696..2676    +  CDS            ATG13 (fragment): ATG13_HUMAN - Also known as KIAA0652. Experimental evidence at protein level: Swiss-Prot protein existence level 1. Autophagy factor required for autophagosome formation and mitophagy. Target of the TOR kinase signaling pathway that regulates autophagy through the control of the phosphorylation status of ATG13 and ULK1, and the regulation of the ATG13-ULK1-RB1CC1 complex. Through its regulation of ULK1 activity, plays a role in the regulation of the kinase activity of mTORC1 and cell proliferation. From Homo sapiens (Human).
   2721..2760    +  CDS            rop (fragment): Rop protein, which maintains plasmids at low copy number; rop
   2862..2902    +  misc_feature   bom (fragment): basis of mobility region from pBR322
   3007..3111    +  promoter       AmpR promoter: bla
   3112..3972    +  CDS            AmpR: β-lactamase; bla; confers resistance to ampicillin, carbenicillin, and related antibiotics
   4143..4731    +  rep_origin     ori: high-copy-number ColE1/pMB1/pBR322/pUC origin of replication
   4917..4968    -  misc_feature   bom (fragment): basis of mobility region from pBR322
   4975..5052    +  promoter       lacI promoter: lacI
   5053..6135    +  CDS            lacI: lac repressor; lacI; The lac repressor binds to the lac operator to inhibit transcription in E. coli. This inhibition can be relieved by adding lactose or isopropyl-β-D-thiogalactopyranoside (IPTG).
   6148..6169    +  protein_bind   CAP binding site: CAP binding activates transcription in the presence of cAMP. E. coli catabolite activator protein
   6184..6214    +  promoter       lac promoter: promoter for the E. coli lac operon
   6222..6238    +  protein_bind   lac operator: The lac repressor binds to the lac operator to inhibit transcription in E. coli. This inhibition can be relieved by adding lactose or isopropyl-β-D-thiogalactopyranoside (IPTG). lac repressor encoded by lacI
   6258..6431    +  CDS            lacZα: LacZα fragment of β-galactosidase; lacZ fragment
   6695..105     -  CDS            yciV (fragment) (across the origin): RNAAM_ECOLI - Also known as trpH From Escherichia coli (strain K12).
>Addgene plasmid #223779 | pGEX4T1_GST-EGFP-ATG13_IDR_191-517aa_(M196-H214 11xA) | addgene full sequence | sequence record 448194 | Addgene NGS Result
CTTATCGACTGTACGGTGCACCAATGCTTCTGGCGTCAGGCAGCCATCGGAAGCTGTGGTATGGCTGTGC
AGGTCGTAAATCACTGCATAATTCGTGTCGCTCAAGGCGCACTCCCGTTCTGGATAATGTTTTTTGCGCC
GACATCATAACGGTTCTGGCAAATATTCTGAAATGAGCTGTTGACAATTAATCATCGGCTCGTATAATGT
GTGGAATTGTGAGCGGATAACAATTTCACACAGGAAACAGTATTCATGGCATCCCCTATACTAGGTTATT
GGAAAATTAAGGGCCTTGTGCAACCCACTCGACTTCTTTTGGAATATCTTGAAGAAAAATATGAAGAGCA
TTTGTATGAGCGCGATGAAGGTGATAAATGGCGAAACAAAAAGTTTGAATTGGGTTTGGAGTTTCCCAAT
CTTCCTTATTATATTGATGGTGATGTTAAATTAACACAGTCTATGGCCATCATACGTTATATAGCTGACA
AGCACAACATGTTGGGTGGTTGTCCAAAAGAGCGTGCAGAGATTTCAATGCTTGAAGGAGCGGTTTTGGA
TATTAGATACGGTGTTTCGAGAATTGCATATAGTAAAGACTTTGAAACTCTCAAAGTTGATTTTCTTAGC
AAGCTACCTGAAATGCTGAAAATGTTCGAAGATCGTTTATGTCATAAAACATATTTAAATGGTGATCATG
TAACCCATCCTGACTTCATGTTGTATGACGCTCTTGATGTTGTTTTATACATGGACCCAATGTGCCTGGA
TGCGTTCCCAAAATTAGTTTGTTTTAAAAAACGTATTGAAGCTATCCCACAAATTGATAAGTACTTGAAA
TCCAGCAAGTATATAGCATGGCCTTTGCAGGGCTGGCAAGCCACGTTTGGTGGTGGCGACCATCCTCCAA
AATCGGATGATTACGATATCCCAACGACCGAAAACCTGTATTTTCAGGGTGGTACCATGGTGAGCAAGGG
CGAGGAGCTGTTCACCGGGGTGGTGCCCATCCTGGTCGAGCTGGACGGCGACGTAAACGGCCACAAGTTC
AGCGTGTCCGGCGAGGGCGAGGGCGATGCCACCTACGGCAAGCTGACCCTGAAGTTCATCTGCACCACCG
GCAAGCTGCCCGTGCCCTGGCCCACCCTCGTGACCACCCTGACCTACGGCGTGCAGTGCTTCAGCCGCTA
CCCCGACCACATGAAGCAGCACGACTTCTTCAAGTCCGCCATGCCCGAAGGCTACGTCCAGGAGCGCACC
ATCTTCTTCAAGGACGACGGCAACTACAAGACCCGCGCCGAGGTGAAGTTCGAGGGCGACACCCTGGTGA
ACCGCATCGAGCTGAAGGGCATCGACTTCAAGGAGGACGGCAACATCCTGGGGCACAAGCTGGAGTACAA
CTACAACAGCCACAACGTCTATATCATGGCCGACAAGCAGAAGAACGGCATCAAGGTGAACTTCAAGATC
CGCCACAACATCGAGGACGGCAGCGTGCAGCTCGCCGACCACTACCAGCAGAACACCCCCATCGGCGACG
GCCCCGTGCTGCTGCCCGACAACCACTACCTGAGCACCCAGTCCAAGCTGAGCAAAGACCCCAACGAGAA
GCGCGATCACATGGTCCTGCTGGAGTTCGTGACCGCCGCCGGGATCACTCTCGGCATGGACGAGCTGTAC
AAGGGTACCGGTGGTATCAATCTGGCCTTCGCGGCAACCGCACAGTTTGCGCGTGCTGCCCCTGCTGCGG
GAGCCATTATCGCCGCCTTCGTGGATAGACCATACCCCAGTAGCTCCCCTATGCATCCATGCAACTATCG
TACAGCCGGTGAAGACACCGGCGTGATCTACCCCAGTGTCGAGGATAGCCAGGAAGTGTGTACCACTTCC
TTCTCTACCTCACCACCCTCACAGCTCTCTTCAAGTCGCCTGAGTTATCAGCCTGCCGCTCTCGGAGTCG
GTAGCGCAGACCTGGCCTACCCAGTGGTCTTCGCAGCAGGCCTCAACGCAACCCACCCACATCAGCTGAT
GGTGCCAGGAAAGGAGGGTGGAGTCCCACTGGCTCCTAATCAGCCAGTGCACGGTACTCAGGCTGACCAG
GAAAGGCTGGCAACTTGCACACCATCCGATAGAACTCATTGTGCTGCAACACCCAGCTCCTCTGAGGACA
CCGAAACTGTGAGCAACTCAAGTGAGGGTCGCGCCTCCCCACACGATGTCCTGGAAACCATCTTCGTGAG
AAAAGTCGGCGCTTTTGTGAACAAGCCCATTAATCAGGTCACACTCACCTCTCTGGACATCCCTTTCGCT
ATGTTTGCACCAAAGAACCTCGAGCTGGAAGACACTGATCCCATGGTGAATCCTCCAGACTCACCCGAGA
CAGAAAGTCCTCTCCAGGGCAGTCTGCACAGCGATGGAAGCTCCGGTGGCTCTTCAGGCAACACACATGA
CGATTTCGTCATGATTGACTTCAAACCCGCTTTTTCCAAGGACGATATCCTCCCTATGGATCTGGGAACC
TTCTACAGGGAGTTTCAGAATCCCCCTCAGCTCAGTAGCCTGAGCATTGACATCGGTGCCCAGTCCATGG
CTGAGGACCTCGATTCTCTGCCTGAAAAACTGGCTGTGCACGAGAAGAACGTCAGAGAATTCGACGCATT
TGTGGAGACCCTGCAGTGACCCGGGTGACTCGAGCGGCCGCATCGTGACTGACTGACGATCTGCCTCGCG
CGTTTCGGTGATGACGGTGAAAACCTCTGACACATGCAGCTCCCGGAGACGGTCACAGCTTGTCTGTAAG
CGGATGCCGGGAGCAGACAAGCCCGTCAGGGCGCGTCAGCGGGTGTTGGCGGGTGTCGGGGCGCAGCCAT
GACCCAGTCACGTAGCGATAGCGGAGTGTATAATTCTTGAAGACGAAAGGGCCTCGTGATACGCCTATTT
TTATAGGTTAATGTCATGATAATAATGGTTTCTTAGACGTCAGGTGGCACTTTTCGGGGAAATGTGCGCG
GAACCCCTATTTGTTTATTTTTCTAAATACATTCAAATATGTATCCGCTCATGAGACAATAACCCTGATA
AATGCTTCAATAATATTGAAAAAGGAAGAGTATGAGTATTCAACATTTCCGTGTCGCCCTTATTCCCTTT
TTTGCGGCATTTTGCCTTCCTGTTTTTGCTCACCCAGAAACGCTGGTGAAAGTAAAAGATGCTGAAGATC
AGTTGGGTGCACGAGTGGGTTACATCGAACTGGATCTCAACAGCGGTAAGATCCTTGAGAGTTTTCGCCC
CGAAGAACGTTTTCCAATGATGAGCACTTTTAAAGTTCTGCTATGTGGCGCGGTATTATCCCGTGTTGAC
GCCGGGCAAGAGCAACTCGGTCGCCGCATACACTATTCTCAGAATGACTTGGTTGAGTACTCACCAGTCA
CAGAAAAGCATCTTACGGATGGCATGACAGTAAGAGAATTATGCAGTGCTGCCATAACCATGAGTGATAA
CACTGCGGCCAACTTACTTCTGACAACGATCGGAGGACCGAAGGAGCTAACCGCTTTTTTGCACAACATG
GGGGATCATGTAACTCGCCTTGATCGTTGGGAACCGGAGCTGAATGAAGCCATACCAAACGACGAGCGTG
ACACCACGATGCCTGCAGCAATGGCAACAACGTTGCGCAAACTATTAACTGGCGAACTACTTACTCTAGC
TTCCCGGCAACAATTAATAGACTGGATGGAGGCGGATAAAGTTGCAGGACCACTTCTGCGCTCGGCCCTT
CCGGCTGGCTGGTTTATTGCTGATAAATCTGGAGCCGGTGAGCGTGGGTCTCGCGGTATCATTGCAGCAC
TGGGGCCAGATGGTAAGCCCTCCCGTATCGTAGTTATCTACACGACGGGGAGTCAGGCAACTATGGATGA
ACGAAATAGACAGATCGCTGAGATAGGTGCCTCACTGATTAAGCATTGGTAACTGTCAGACCAAGTTTAC
TCATATATACTTTAGATTGATTTAAAACTTCATTTTTAATTTAAAAGGATCTAGGTGAAGATCCTTTTTG
ATAATCTCATGACCAAAATCCCTTAACGTGAGTTTTCGTTCCACTGAGCGTCAGACCCCGTAGAAAAGAT
CAAAGGATCTTCTTGAGATCCTTTTTTTCTGCGCGTAATCTGCTGCTTGCAAACAAAAAAACCACCGCTA
CCAGCGGTGGTTTGTTTGCCGGATCAAGAGCTACCAACTCTTTTTCCGAAGGTAACTGGCTTCAGCAGAG
CGCAGATACCAAATACTGTCCTTCTAGTGTAGCCGTAGTTAGGCCACCACTTCAAGAACTCTGTAGCACC
GCCTACATACCTCGCTCTGCTAATCCTGTTACCAGTGGCTGCTGCCAGTGGCGATAAGTCGTGTCTTACC
GGGTTGGACTCAAGACGATAGTTACCGGATAAGGCGCAGCGGTCGGGCTGAACGGGGGGTTCGTGCACAC
AGCCCAGCTTGGAGCGAACGACCTACACCGAACTGAGATACCTACAGCGTGAGCTATGAGAAAGCGCCAC
GCTTCCCGAAGGGAGAAAGGCGGACAGGTATCCGGTAAGCGGCAGGGTCGGAACAGGAGAGCGCACGAGG
GAGCTTCCAGGGGGAAACGCCTGGTATCTTTATAGTCCTGTCGGGTTTCGCCACCTCTGACTTGAGCGTC
GATTTTTGTGATGCTCGTCAGGGGGGCGGAGCCTATGGAAAAACGCCAGCAACGCGGCCTTTTTACGGTT
CCTGGCCTTTTGCTGGCCTTTTGCTCACATGTTCTTTCCTGCGTTATCCCCTGATTCTGTGGATAACCGT
ATTACCGCCTTTGAGTGAGCTGATACCGCTCGCCGCAGCCGAACGACCGAGCGCAGCGAGTCAGTGAGCG
AGGAAGCGGAAGAGCGCCTGATGCGGTATTTTCTCCTTACGCATCTGTGCGGTATTTCACACCGCATAAA
TTCCGACACCATCGAATGGCGCAAAACCTTTCGCGGTATGGCATGATAGCGCCCGGAAGAGAGTCAATTC
AGGGTGGTGAATGTGAAACCAGTAACGTTATACGATGTCGCAGAGTATGCCGGTGTCTCTTATCAGACCG
TTTCCCGCGTGGTGAACCAGGCCAGCCACGTTTCTGCGAAAACGCGGGAAAAAGTGGAAGCGGCGATGGC
GGAGCTGAATTACATTCCCAACCGCGTGGCACAACAACTGGCGGGCAAACAGTCGTTGCTGATTGGCGTT
GCCACCTCCAGTCTGGCCCTGCACGCGCCGTCGCAAATTGTCGCGGCGATTAAATCTCGCGCCGATCAAC
TGGGTGCCAGCGTGGTGGTGTCGATGGTAGAACGAAGCGGCGTCGAAGCCTGTAAAGCGGCGGTGCACAA
TCTTCTCGCGCAACGCGTCAGTGGGCTGATCATTAACTATCCGCTGGATGACCAGGATGCCATTGCTGTG
GAAGCTGCCTGCACTAATGTTCCGGCGTTATTTCTTGATGTCTCTGACCAGACACCCATCAACAGTATTA
TTTTCTCCCATGAAGACGGTACGCGACTGGGCGTGGAGCATCTGGTCGCATTGGGTCACCAGCAAATCGC
GCTGTTAGCGGGCCCATTAAGTTCTGTCTCGGCGCGTCTGCGTCTGGCTGGCTGGCATAAATATCTCACT
CGCAATCAAATTCAGCCGATAGCGGAACGGGAAGGCGACTGGAGTGCCATGTCCGGTTTTCAACAAACCA
TGCAAATGCTGAATGAGGGCATCGTTCCCACTGCGATGCTGGTTGCCAACGATCAGATGGCGCTGGGCGC
AATGCGCGCCATTACCGAGTCCGGGCTGCGCGTTGGTGCGGATATCTCGGTAGTGGGATACGACGATACC
GAAGACAGCTCATGTTATATCCCGCCGTTAACCACCATCAAACAGGATTTTCGCCTGCTGGGGCAAACCA
GCGTGGACCGCTTGCTGCAACTCTCTCAGGGCCAGGCGGTGAAGGGCAATCAGCTGTTGCCCGTCTCACT
GGTGAAAAGAAAAACCACCCTGGCGCCCAATACGCAAACCGCCTCTCCCCGCGCGTTGGCCGATTCATTA
ATGCAGCTGGCACGACAGGTTTCCCGACTGGAAAGCGGGCAGTGAGCGCAACGCAATTAATGTAAGTTAG
CTCACTCATTAGGCACCCCAGGCTTTACACTTTATGCTTCCGGCTCGTATGTTGTGTGGAATTGTGAGCG
GATAACAATTTCACACAGGAAACAGCTATGACCATGATTACGGATTCACTGGCCGTCGTTTTACAACGTC
GTGACTGGGAAAACCCTGGCGTTACCCAACTTAATCGCCTTGCAGCACATCCCCCTTTCGCCAGCTGGCG
TAATAGCGAAGAGGCCCGCACCGATCGCCCTTCCCAACAGTTGCGCAGCCTGAATGGCGAATGGCGCTTT
GCCTGGTTTCCGGCACCAGAAGCGGTGCCGGAAAGCTGGCTGGAGTGCGATCTTCCTGAGGCCGATACTG
TCGTCGTCCCCTCAAACTGGCAGATGCACGGTTACGATGCGCCCATCTACACCAACGTGACCTATCCCAT
TACGGTCAATCCGCCGTTTGTTCCCACGGAGAATCCGACGGGTTGTTACTCGCTCACATTTAATGTTGAT
GAAAGCTGGCTACAGGAAGGCCAGACGCGAATTATTTTTGATGGCGTTGGAATTAG
